>Addgene plasmid #246399 | pUC19_PHF19_HTC3xF_Puro_donor | addgene full sequence | sequence record 489750 | Addgene NGS Result
TCGCGCGTTTCGGTGATGACGGTGAAAACCTCTGACACATGCAGCTCCCGGAGACGGTCACAGCTTGTCT
GTAAGCGGATGCCGGGAGCAGACAAGCCCGTCAGGGCGCGTCAGCGGGTGTTGGCGGGTGTCGGGGCTGG
CTTAACTATGCGGCATCAGAGCAGATTGTACTGAGAGTGCACCATATGCGGTGTGAAATACCGCACAGAT
GCGTAAGGAGAAAATACCGCATCAGGCGCCATTCGCCATTCAGGCTGCGCAACTGTTGGGAAGGGCGATC
GGTGCGGGCCTCTTCGCTATTACGCCAGCTGGCGAAAGGGGGATGTGCTGCAAGGCGATTAAGTTGGGTA
ACGCCAGGGTTTTCCCAGTCACGACGTTGTAAAACGACGGCCAGTGAATTCGAGCTCTAATTGAGAACAG
AAGGGGGGATTACAAAAGACAGATGACCCAGTCTACACTAGCTACAAGCCACCCAGTTTTCCTTTCTAGG
TGAATTTTCTCTGGACAGATCTCAGGTTAGGGATGGTTGCAGGGGTTGGGGGTAAAAACAAAACCCAACT
GCTTGCCTGGAGAAGATCCTCCATCCAGAGCACATGGACTGTGTTTGCTTAAGGAATAAAACCTCAGCCT
CCTGAGACAGGGAGTGGTTCAGGCCCGCTGGGTAGGGGACTTTGTTCTGTGTGGGTTGAGAGATCCATTC
TCTTTAAAAGGTAGTGTGGTATGGGCCATGGCTCTGCCTTTGGCCCATCAGCCTCTTCTCCTTGCCACAC
CTGTTTCCCTATCTGTAAGATGTGAATAATAATAATGTCTCCCTCATAGGATGGTCACGAGGAATCAGTG
AGATAATAACCAAGTCTGGCTTATAGCACAGGGTACAGAAATGGTGGTTTCCTTCCTTCCCCTGATGGGC
TTTCTGAAGCAGGGAAGCAAGAAGCAAAAACCCTGTTCTTTCTCTCCCAGTGTCAGGGGAAGCTGATGGA
GAATCGAGCTCTGGATCCAGGGACTCGGGACTCCTATGGTGCCACCAGCCACCTCCCCAACAAGGGGGCC
CTGGCGAAGGTCAAGAACAACTTCAAAGACTTGATGTCCAAACTGACGGAGGGCCAGTATGTGCTGTGCC
GGTGGACAGATGGCCTGTACTACCTCGGGAAGATCAAGAGGGTCAGCAGCTCTAAGCAAAGCTGCCTCGT
GACTTTCGAAGATAATTCCAAATACTGGGTCCTATGGAAGGACATACAGCATGCCGGTGTTCCAGGAGAG
GAGCCCAAGTGCAACATCTGCCTAGGGAAGACATCAGGGCCGCTGAATGAGATCCTCATCTGCGGGAAGT
GTGGCCTGGGTTACCACCAGCAGTGCCACATCCCCATAGCGGGCAGTGCTGACCAGCCCCTGCTCACACC
TTGGTTCTGCCGACGCTGCATCTTCGCACTGGCTGTGCGGAAAGGCGGCGCGCTGAAGAAGGGCGCCATC
GCCAGGACGCTGCAGGCCGTGAAGATGGTGCTGTCCTACCAGCCCGAGGAGCTCGAGTGGGACTCGCCCC
ATCGCACCAACCAGCAGCAATGCTACTGCTACTGCGGCGGGCCCGGAGAATGGTACCTGCGGATGCTGCA
ATGTTACCGGTGCAGGCAGTGGTTCCACGAGGCCTGCACCCAGTGCCTCAATGAGCCCATGATGTTTGGA
GACCGGTTTTACCTGTTCTTCTGCTCCGTGTGTAACCAGGGCCCAGAGTACATCGAGAGGCTGCCCCTGC
GATGGGTGGATGTGGTTCACCTGGCCCTCTATAATCTGGGGGTACAGAGCAAGAAGAAGTACTTTGACTT
TGAGGAGATTCTGGCCTTTGTCAACCACCACTGGGAGCTCCTGCAGCTTGGCAAGCTCACCAGCACCCCA
GTGACAGATCGAGGACCACATCTCCTCAACGCTCTGAACAGTTATAAAAGCCGGTTCCTCTGCGGCAAGG
AGATCAAGAAGAAGAAGTGCATCTTCCGCCTGCGCATCCGCGTCCCACCCAACCCGCCAGGGAAGCTGCT
GCCTGACAAAGGACTGCTGCCAAATGAGAACAGCGCCTCCTCTGAGCTGCGTAAGAGAGGAAAGAGCAAG
CCTGGTTTGTTGCCTCACGAATTCCAGCAGCAGAAAAGGCGAGTTTATAGAAGAAAAAGATCAAAGTTTT
TGCTGGAAGATGCTATTCCCAGTAGTGACTTCACCTCAGCCTGGAGCACCAACCACCACCTGGCTAGCAT
ATTTGACTTCACGCTGGATGAAATTCAAAGTTTAAAAAGTGCCAGCTCAGGCCAGACCTTCTTCTCAGAT
GTCGACTCCACCGACGCTGCCAGCACCTCTGGCTCTGCCTCCACCAGCCTCTCCTATGACTCCAGATGGA
CAGTGGGCAGCCGAAAGAGGAAGCTGGCAGCCAAGGCATACATGCCCCTGCGGGCAAAGCGGTGGGCAGC
TGAGCTGGATGGACGCTGCCCCTCGGACAGCAGTGCAGAGGGGGCTTCAGTCCCCGAGCGGCCAGACGAA
GGCATTGACAGCCACACATTTGAGAGCATCAGTGAAGATGACTCATCCCTGTCCCACCTCAAGTCATCTA
TCACCAACTACTTTGGTGCAGCTGGGCGGTTGGCCTGTGGGGAGAAGTACCAGGTGTTGGCTCGGAGGGT
CACACCTGAGGGCAAGGTTCAGTACCTGGTGGAGTGGGAAGGGACCACCCCTTACACCGGTGAGCCAACC
ACTGAGGATCTGTACTTTCAGAGCGATAACGCGATCGCAGAAATCGGTACTGGCTTTCCATTCGACCCCC
ATTATGTGGAAGTCCTGGGCGAGCGCATGCACTACGTCGATGTTGGTCCGCGCGATGGCACCCCTGTGCT
GTTCCTGCACGGTAACCCGACCTCCTCCTACGTGTGGCGCAACATCATCCCGCATGTTGCACCGACCCAT
CGCTGCATTGCTCCAGACCTGATCGGTATGGGCAAATCCGACAAACCAGACCTGGGTTATTTCTTCGACG
ACCACGTCCGCTTCATGGATGCCTTCATCGAAGCCCTGGGTCTGGAAGAGGTCGTCCTGGTCATTCACGA
CTGGGGCTCCGCTCTGGGTTTCCACTGGGCCAAGCGCAATCCAGAGCGCGTCAAAGGTATTGCATTTATG
GAGTTCATCCGCCCTATCCCGACCTGGGACGAATGGCCAGAATTTGCCCGCGAGACCTTCCAGGCCTTCC
GCACCACCGACGTCGGCCGCAAGCTGATCATCGATCAGAACGTTTTTATCGAGGGTACGCTGCCGATGGG
TGTCGTCCGCCCGCTGACTGAAGTCGAGATGGACCATTACCGCGAGCCGTTCCTGAATCCTGTTGACCGC
GAGCCACTGTGGCGCTTCCCAAACGAGCTGCCAATCGCCGGTGAGCCAGCGAACATCGTCGCGCTGGTCG
AAGAATACATGGACTGGCTGCACCAGTCCCCTGTCCCGAAGCTGCTGTTCTGGGGCACCCCAGGCGTTCT
GATCCCACCGGCCGAAGCCGCTCGCCTGGCCAAAAGCCTGCCTAACTGCAAGGCTGTGGACATCGGCCCG
GGTCTGAATCTGCTGCAAGAAGACAACCCGGACCTGATCGGCAGCGAGATCGCGCGCTGGCTGTCGACGC
TCGAGATTTCCGGCGACTACAAAGACCATGACGGTGATTATAAAGATCATGACATCGATTACAAGGATGA
CGATGACAAGTGAACGCGTCTAGCCCCCGGGGGTGCCAGGGGTCCTGAAAACCAAAGGAGGAGCAGCAGA
AGCCATAGGCTCCCCAGCTTTCTCCAGGCTGGGGTGGGAGAAGGAAGCAGGACAGAGCTGCAAGTGCCTG
GCAGAATGCCCTGCCTGCCTGCCTGCCAGGCCAAGGCCTGCGTCTCTCTGCTGTACCAGCTCTGTTCCAG
GGCCTCCTCAGGCTCGTTACCCCTGTGCCTGTGTCTCTACACACTCCACACCCCCTCAAACTCTGTTTAT
CTGTTCTCTGACCTTGTGTCCCCTGCGCTGGGACCCTTCCTCCTGAGGCCCAGGTCTTTGTCCCCAGTTG
TGTGCCTTGACCTCTCTCGCCCCTTTCTGGGTGTGTTCGCACATCCTGTGTGTGCACAGCTGTCCCTCCA
CTGGATCCCCTTCACACGTGACCCGTGGGGCAGCCAGTCCTCCCAGGGACTACATAACAGGCACCTTTGA
GAGAGCATGGGAGAAGGTGGATAAGAGGATGCTGCTCAGTGCTTTTCTCTTCCACTTTCCTGCCACTCCC
CACTACCCTCGGAGAGAGGTGGTGGGATGGGAGAGAGCCCCTGTGAAAGCCTGTGAGGATCTGAAGAGTA
AAGGGCTGGGTCTGCCTCAGAAGGCACCAGCACCAGGGCCCAGGTATTAAGGCTGAGAGTGAAGGCTGCC
AATGTCAGCTTTGGAGGTCCCAGAAGTCTTCTGTTCTCTGGCCTCACCCCCTCAGTCGCCATAGAGCTGG
GCCTGGCCTTGCTGGAATGGAGGCATCCTTCCAAACCTGGGGGACGGGGGTGGGGGGTGGTAGTGGTGGG
AGGGAAACCATGTCTTGCTAAACCTGTTTCTGGTGCCTCCCATCCCCAGACCCACCAGACACCACACAGC
AGACAATACACACCCACTCGCACAAGCTTCCATCCACATGTGTTGTACTTTCAGCTCTAGGCATGCAGAC
AACCCCACACGGCCACACCACCACATGCCCAAGTGTACACACACAGAGCCACACCGTCCCTCTGGGCCTG
CTGGCTCCTCCCTTGGCTTTCCCTTGGCCCACTTCCAGGGCCCAGGTGCTGCAACTAAATGTGAAAGCTC
AGTGGCCGCTCCTTCTTTCAGCCCATCAACCAGCATTGGTCCCATAGGGAAGCACAGGTGACTCACCCTC
TTTCATATCCCTTGCCCTGCCCTGAAATGGACAATCACTTTTTGGGATAGGTTGAAATTTTTAAAGAGCC
TGCATCATTCGGTTCCCTCAAAGGGAAGCCCTTGCCAGTGGGGGTTTGAAAGAGAATTTTTGGAACCAAC
ATTCAAATTCTGCCTCATCTGGAGGGAAACCAAAATTGGGAGGGGGAAGAGGACCCCTGATGTTTTGCTG
CTTCCAGAGATATTAGAAACTGACTCACTTGATTGGAAAATGGACAAAAGTGCCTTGACGTGGAGGGTGG
GCACCAGATGGGGACCAGCCTTGCCAACTGCTGCTGTGGCCTCCAGCTTGGCTGGTTTTGCAGGCCGCCA
GCAGGAAGGCGAAGGTGGTAGTACAGCAAGAGGCACTGGCGGGGCAGCAGGCCTGCAGGAGCTGTTTTTC
CATTGCTAGGCCTGACCCCTCTCTACCTGTGAGCGTTCAGGGGGTCCCTGAGATAGTTTAGATGCCCCCC
CCATCTTAGACCTCAGCTCCCACAGTGCCTTTTAAGGGGGACCTCACCTCCTGTGCACAGCCCACCCACT
TTCCTCTGCTTCCCTGGCACAGCCCAGGCATAGACGAGCTGGCGTTGGACCCAGTTCTTCCCCCTTTTCA
GCCCCACAGCTGCTGCCACAGGGGCCAACTAGGGCCAGGTGGAAGGGGAGCTGAGAAGCCAACCCCTAGC
CCAGGGGTGCTGTGGGAACTGGGATCCAATTTGTAGCTTCCTGCCTGGCTTCAGAGAGCCCAGCAACCTT
CTAGGCCTGCTTTCCAGACTTCTGAGATAGCCTGGGATGAGCAATCCTGTTACAGTACATCTGGACCTTC
CCTACCTGGGCTCTGGGGAGGCTGTGGGCCTGGAGAGGGAAAAGGAGGGAGGGGGTGTCTGCACCACCTG
GGAAGATAGCACAAGGCCTAATGAGGTCACCCTGACTCCCCACCCCAGCATTTCATTCATACCAGATAAT
AGCTGCATTACTGCCAACTGACCTTATAACCCTCTGCACCTTCAAAAAGATTCATGGTTTTTAATTGCTG
CTTTTAATAACATTTGTTAAAGTTATAATTAATGTGTCTGATTTATGATTTAAAACCTCCCTTTGAACAA
TCAGGTACCAACTTGTTTATTGCAGCTTATAATGGTTACAAATAAAGCAATAGCATCACAAATTTCACAA
ATAAAGCATTTTTTTCACTGCATTCTAGTTGTGGTTTGTCCAAACTCATCAATGTATCTTAAACTTGTTT
ATTGCAGCTTATAATGGTTACAAATAAAGCAATAGCATCACAAATTTCACAAATAAAGCATTTTTTTCAC
TGCATTCTAGTTGTGGTTTGTCCAAACTCATCAATGTATCTTAAACTTGTTTATTGCAGCTTATAATGGT
TACAAATAAAGCAATAGCATCACAAATTTCACAAATAAAGCATTTTTTTCACTGCATTCTAGTTGTGGTT
TGTCCAAACTCATCAATGTATCTTAGACTGTGCCTTCTAGTTGCCAGCCATCTGTTGTTTGCCCCTCCCC
CGTGCCTTCCTTGACCCTGGAAGGTGCCACTCCCACTGTCCTTTCCTAATAAAATGAGGAAATTGCATCG
CATTGTCTGAGTAGGTGTCATTCTATTCTGGGGGGTGGGGTGGGGCAGGACAGCAAGGGGGAGGATTGGG
AAGAGAATAGCAGGCATGCGGCCGCGATATCATAACTTCGTATAATGTATGCTATACGAAGTTATGGGGT
TGGGGTTGCGCCTTTTCCAAGGCAGCCCTGGGTTTGCGCAGGGACGCGGCTGCTCTGGGCGTGGTTCCGG
GAAACGCAGCGGCGCCGACCCTGGGTCTCGCACATTCTTCACGTCCGTTCGCAGCGTCACCCGGATCTTC
GCCGCTACCCTTGTGGGCCCCCCGGCGACGCTTCCTGCTCCGCCCCTAAGTCGGGAAGGTTCCTTGCGGT
TCGCGGCGTGCCGGACGTGACAAACGGAAGCCGCACGTCTCACTAGTACCCTCGCAGACGGACAGCGCCA
GGGAGCAATGGCAGCGCGCCGACCGCGATGGGCTGTGGCCAATAGCGGCTGCTCAGCAGGGCGCGCCGAG
AGCAGCGGCCGGGAAGGGGCGGTGCGGGAGGCGGGGTGTGGGGCGGTAGTGTGGGCCCTGTTCCTGCCCG
CGCGGTGTTCCGCATTCTGCAAGCCTCCGGAGCGCACGTCGGCAGTCGGCTCCCTCGTTGACCGAATCAC
CGACCTCTCTCCCCAGCAATTCACCATGACCGAGTACAAGCCCACGGTGCGCCTCGCCACCCGCGACGAC
GTCCCCAGGGCCGTACGCACCCTCGCCGCCGCGTTCGCCGACTACCCCGCCACGCGCCACACCGTCGATC
CGGACCGCCACATCGAGCGGGTCACCGAGCTGCAAGAACTCTTCCTCACGCGCGTCGGGCTCGACATCGG
CAAGGTGTGGGTCGCGGACGACGGCGCCGCGGTGGCGGTCTGGACCACGCCGGAGAGCGTCGAAGCGGGG
GCGGTGTTCGCCGAGATCGGCCCGCGCATGGCCGAGTTGAGCGGTTCCCGGCTGGCCGCGCAGCAACAGA
TGGAAGGCCTCCTGGCGCCGCACCGGCCCAAGGAGCCCGCGTGGTTCCTGGCCACCGTCGGCGTCTCGCC
CGACCACCAGGGCAAGGGTCTGGGCAGCGCCGTCGTGCTCCCCGGAGTGGAGGCGGCCGAGCGCGCCGGG
GTGCCCGCCTTCCTGGAGACCTCCGCGCCCCGCAACCTCCCCTTCTACGAGCGGCTCGGCTTCACCGTCA
CCGCCGACGTCGAGGTGCCCGAAGGACCGCGCACCTGGTGCATGACCCGCAAGCCCGGTGCCTGACTCGA
GTCTAGACCAATTGGTTTAAACCCTGCAGGCTGTGCCTTCTAGTTGCCAGCCATCTGTTGTTTGCCCCTC
CCCCGTGCCTTCCTTGACCCTGGAAGGTGCCACTCCCACTGTCCTTTCCTAATAAAATGAGGAAATTGCA
TCGCATTGTCTGAGTAGGTGTCATTCTATTCTGGGGGGTGGGGTGGGGCAGGACAGCAAGGGGGAGGATT
GGGAAGACAATAGCAGGCATGCTGGGGATGCGGTGGGCTCTATGGATAACTTCGTATAATGTATGCTATA
CGAAGTTATCCTAGGTGGCCCCTGTTCTCAGACTCAGAATCTCTCTGCTCATGTTCCAGCCTGGCTGTCA
GACCAGGGGGCAGGGGGATTGCTGGAGAATTCCCTTCTTGTCCCTCATGCCCAAAGCTGGTGGTGGGAGG
GGCCAGAGCCTGGTCTTGCAGGCACCATCCCTAGGGTCAACATCATCCAACTAGTTCTTTAGAAAAGTGC
TCTGAGAGCCTACAAAACAAAAAAGTCAGGTTTGAGAGGATCACAGAGGAGCATCTGACTTGTGCTTCTG
TCCTCAACATTCTGACCAAGTTGCCATCCATCGGTCCCTGGCTGTACGACTCCAGGTGACTAGGAGTACA
CCCTGTCCAGGAACTGCCATCCTTCTTCCCCTTCTAGCCCTGCTTTCTGGAACATACGGAGACAAAAATG
GAGGAGGAAGACTATGTTCCAGGTTGGCTTTTCCCCAGCCCTTTCTCACTTGCTCCTTCCTATCTGTACC
CCAGGTCAGCAGCTCTAAGCAAAGCTGCCTCGTGACTTTCGAAGATAATTCCAAATACTGGGTCCTATGG
AAGGACATACAGCATGGTGAGTTTTCCTAACATTTCGGGTAGCCCCCAACCTCCCCAGGTCTTCTCTCCT
CTGCTGCCTTCATTTCTTCCTTCTGTCCTTCCATCTCTTACTCCTGGCATCTGCCCTTGACCATGAACCC
CAAGCCCACCTGTGATGATGATCAAATCTGGTTGTATATTGACTTAGGAAAGCTTGGCGTAATCATGGTC
ATAGCTGTTTCCTGTGTGAAATTGTTATCCGCTCACAATTCCACACAACATACGAGCCGGAAGCATAAAG
TGTAAAGCCTGGGGTGCCTAATGAGTGAGCTAACTCACATTAATTGCGTTGCGCTCACTGCCCGCTTTCC
AGTCGGGAAACCTGTCGTGCCAGCTGCATTAATGAATCGGCCAACGCGCGGGGAGAGGCGGTTTGCGTAT
TGGGCGCTCTTCCGCTTCCTCGCTCACTGACTCGCTGCGCTCGGTCGTTCGGCTGCGGCGAGCGGTATCA
GCTCACTCAAAGGCGGTAATACGGTTATCCACAGAATCAGGGGATAACGCAGGAAAGAACATGTGAGCAA
AAGGCCAGCAAAAGGCCAGGAACCGTAAAAAGGCCGCGTTGCTGGCGTTTTTCCATAGGCTCCGCCCCCC
TGACGAGCATCACAAAAATCGACGCTCAAGTCAGAGGTGGCGAAACCCGACAGGACTATAAAGATACCAG
GCGTTTCCCCCTGGAAGCTCCCTCGTGCGCTCTCCTGTTCCGACCCTGCCGCTTACCGGATACCTGTCCG
CCTTTCTCCCTTCGGGAAGCGTGGCGCTTTCTCATAGCTCACGCTGTAGGTATCTCAGTTCGGTGTAGGT
CGTTCGCTCCAAGCTGGGCTGTGTGCACGAACCCCCCGTTCAGCCCGACCGCTGCGCCTTATCCGGTAAC
TATCGTCTTGAGTCCAACCCGGTAAGACACGACTTATCGCCACTGGCAGCAGCCACTGGTAACAGGATTA
GCAGAGCGAGGTATGTAGGCGGTGCTACAGAGTTCTTGAAGTGGTGGCCTAACTACGGCTACACTAGAAG
AACAGTATTTGGTATCTGCGCTCTGCTGAAGCCAGTTACCTTCGGAAAAAGAGTTGGTAGCTCTTGATCC
GGCAAACAAACCACCGCTGGTAGCGGTGGTTTTTTTGTTTGCAAGCAGCAGATTACGCGCAGAAAAAAAG
GATCTCAAGAAGATCCTTTGATCTTTTCTACGGGGTCTGACGCTCAGTGGAACGAAAACTCACGTTAAGG
GATTTTGGTCATGAGATTATCAAAAAGGATCTTCACCTAGATCCTTTTAAATTAAAAATGAAGTTTTAAA
TCAATCTAAAGTATATATGAGTAAACTTGGTCTGACAGTTACCAATGCTTAATCAGTGAGGCACCTATCT
CAGCGATCTGTCTATTTCGTTCATCCATAGTTGCCTGACTCCCCGTCGTGTAGATAACTACGATACGGGA
GGGCTTACCATCTGGCCCCAGTGCTGCAATGATACCGCGAGACCCACGCTCACCGGCTCCAGATTTATCA
GCAATAAACCAGCCAGCCGGAAGGGCCGAGCGCAGAAGTGGTCCTGCAACTTTATCCGCCTCCATCCAGT
CTATTAATTGTTGCCGGGAAGCTAGAGTAAGTAGTTCGCCAGTTAATAGTTTGCGCAACGTTGTTGCCAT
TGCTACAGGCATCGTGGTGTCACGCTCGTCGTTTGGTATGGCTTCATTCAGCTCCGGTTCCCAACGATCA
AGGCGAGTTACATGATCCCCCATGTTGTGCAAAAAAGCGGTTAGCTCCTTCGGTCCTCCGATCGTTGTCA
GAAGTAAGTTGGCCGCAGTGTTATCACTCATGGTTATGGCAGCACTGCATAATTCTCTTACTGTCATGCC
ATCCGTAAGATGCTTTTCTGTGACTGGTGAGTACTCAACCAAGTCATTCTGAGAATAGTGTATGCGGCGA
CCGAGTTGCTCTTGCCCGGCGTCAATACGGGATAATACCGCGCCACATAGCAGAACTTTAAAAGTGCTCA
TCATTGGAAAACGTTCTTCGGGGCGAAAACTCTCAAGGATCTTACCGCTGTTGAGATCCAGTTCGATGTA
ACCCACTCGTGCACCCAACTGATCTTCAGCATCTTTTACTTTCACCAGCGTTTCTGGGTGAGCAAAAACA
GGAAGGCAAAATGCCGCAAAAAAGGGAATAAGGGCGACACGGAAATGTTGAATACTCATACTCTTCCTTT
TTCAATATTATTGAAGCATTTATCAGGGTTATTGTCTCATGAGCGGATACATATTTGAATGTATTTAGAA
AAATAAACAAATAGGGGTTCCGCGCACATTTCCCCGAAAAGTGCCACCTGACGTCTAAGAAACCATTATT
ATCATGACATTAACCTATAAAAATAGGCGTATCACGAGGCCCTTTCGTC
Features (pLannotate 1.2.2; 23 found; start..end, strand, type, name):
    137..236     +  misc_feature   bom (fragment): basis of mobility region from pBR322
    242..399     -  CDS            lacZα (fragment): LacZα fragment of β-galactosidase; lacZ fragment
    976..2715    +  CDS            PHF19: PHF19_HUMAN - Also known as PCL3. Experimental evidence at protein level: Swiss-Prot protein existence level 1. Polycomb group (PcG) protein that specifically binds histone H3 trimethylated at 'Lys-36' (H3K36me3) and recruits the PRC2 complex, thus enhancing PRC2 H3K27me3 methylation activity (PubMed:15563832, PubMed:18691976, PubMed:23160351, PubMed:23228662, PubMed:23273982, PubMed:29499137, PubMed:23104054, PubMed:31959557). Probably involved in the transition from an active state to a repressed state in embryonic stem cells: acts by binding to H3K36me3, a mark for transcriptional activatio
   2734..2754    +  CDS            TEV site: tobacco etch virus (TEV) protease recognition and cleavage site
   2767..3654    +  CDS            HaloTag®: modified bacterial dehalogenase that forms covalent bonds with chloroalkane derivatives
   3655..3720    +  CDS            3xFLAG: three tandem FLAG® epitope tags, followed by an enterokinase cleavage site
   6030..6151    +  polyA_signal   SV40 poly(A) signal: SV40 polyadenylation signal
   6152..6273    +  polyA_signal   SV40 poly(A) signal: SV40 polyadenylation signal
   6274..6395    +  polyA_signal   SV40 poly(A) signal: SV40 polyadenylation signal
   6398..6509    +  polyA_signal   bGH poly(A) signal: bovine growth hormone polyadenylation signal
   6612..6645    -  protein_bind   loxP: Cre-mediated recombination occurs in the 8-bp core sequence (GCATACAT). Cre recombinase
   6646..7156    +  promoter       hPGK promoter: human phosphoglycerate kinase 1 promoter
   7166..7765    +  CDS            PuroR: puromycin N-acetyltransferase; pac from Streptomyces alboniger; confers resistance to puromycin
   7801..8025    +  polyA_signal   bGH poly(A) signal: bovine growth hormone polyadenylation signal
   8026..8059    -  protein_bind   loxP: Cre-mediated recombination occurs in the 8-bp core sequence (GCATACAT). Cre recombinase
   8840..8862    -  protein_bind   lac operator (fragment): The lac repressor binds to the lac operator to inhibit transcription in E. coli. This inhibition can be relieved by adding lactose or isopropyl-β-D-thiogalactopyranoside (IPTG). lac repressor encoded by lacI
   8866..8896    -  promoter       lac promoter: promoter for the E. coli lac operon
   8911..8932    -  protein_bind   CAP binding site: CAP binding activates transcription in the presence of cAMP. E. coli catabolite activator protein
   8945..9037    -  CDS            lacI (fragment): lac repressor; lacI; The lac repressor binds to the lac operator to inhibit transcription in E. coli. This inhibition can be relieved by adding lactose or isopropyl-β-D-thiogalactopyranoside (IPTG).
   9220..9808    -  rep_origin     ori: high-copy-number ColE1/pMB1/pBR322/pUC origin of replication
   9979..10839   -  CDS            AmpR: β-lactamase; bla; confers resistance to ampicillin, carbenicillin, and related antibiotics
  10840..10944   -  promoter       AmpR promoter: bla
  11039..35      +  CDS            rop (fragment) (across the origin): Rop protein, which maintains plasmids at low copy number; rop
