[The description below was written by a language model from this plasmid's Addgene catalogue record and pLannotate feature annotations shown in this document.]
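Description:
pUC19_PHF19_HTC3xF_Puro_donor is an 11 kb donor plasmid built on the pUC19 backbone by Gibson cloning, intended for introducing a tagged human PHF19 (PCL3) cassette into mammalian cells with puromycin selection. In bacteria it is maintained as a high-copy plasmid through the ColE1/pUC origin and selected with ampicillin via the β-lactamase gene. Remnants of the pUC19 lacZα/lac promoter region flank the insert on either side.

The payload begins with an uninterrupted PHF19 coding sequence, encoding the Polycomb-like protein that binds H3K36me3 and recruits PRC2. It is fused at its C terminus to a TEV protease cleavage site, HaloTag and a 3xFLAG epitope. This combination allows covalent labelling with chloroalkane ligands for imaging or capture, as well as FLAG-based detection and purification, with the tag removable by TEV. No promoter is annotated upstream of PHF19, which is consistent with a knock-in design in which expression depends on the genomic integration site. However, the record does not name the target locus, and the unannotated stretches flanking the cassette, which may serve as homology arms, are not identified. There is also an unannotated region of roughly 2.3 kb between the 3xFLAG tag and the terminators.

Downstream, three tandem SV40 poly(A) signals and a bGH poly(A) signal form a strong transcriptional stop. A loxP-flanked cassette follows, in which the human PGK promoter drives puromycin N-acetyltransferase with its own bGH poly(A), so that edited cells can be selected and the marker later excised with Cre. The associated work concerns PRC2 subcomplexes in human stem cells and cardiac differentiation.
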