Addgene plasmid #246399: pUC19_PHF19_HTC3xF_Puro_donor
Purpose: PHF19 donor plasmid with puromycin resistance
Depositing lab: Yicheng Long. Depositing organization: Cornell University. Publication: Distinct specificity and functions of PRC2 subcomplexes in human stem cells and cardiac differentiation. Much C, Rajkumar SM, Chen L, Cohen JM, Gade AR, Pitt GS, Long Y. Mol Cell. 2025 Aug 7:S1097-2765(25)00615-X. doi: 10.1016/j.molcel.2025.07.014. PubMed 40803325.
Backbone
  Vector backbone: pUC19
  Vector type: Mammalian Expression
  Selectable markers: Puromycin
Growth in bacteria
  Bacterial resistance: Ampicillin, 100 μg/mL
  Growth temperature: 37°C
  Growth strain: DH5alpha
  Copy number: High Copy
Gene/Insert
  Gene/Insert name: PHF19
  Species: H. sapiens (human)
  Entrez Gene: PHF19 (a.k.a. MTF2L1, PCL3, TDRD19B)
  Tag / fusion protein: HaloTag_3XFLAG (C terminal on insert)
  Cloning method: Gibson Cloning
Terms and licenses: Academic/Nonprofit Terms; Industry Terms: Not Available to Industry
How to cite: pUC19_PHF19_HTC3xF_Puro_donor was a gift from Yicheng Long (Addgene plasmid # 246399 ; http://n2t.net/addgene:246399 ; RRID:Addgene_246399)
